>Addgene plasmid #86455 | pBac[3xP3-gTc'v;Tc'puP-Tc'H2Av_EGFP] | addgene full sequence | sequence record 171155 | Addgene NGS Result
CATTGTGGGAACCGTGCGATCAAACAAACGCGAGATACCGGAAGTACTGAAAAACAGTCGCTCCAGGCCA
GTGGGAACATCGATGTTTTGTTTTGACGGACCCCTTACTCTCGTCTCATATAAACCGAAGCCAGCTAAGA
TGGTATACTTATTATCATCTTGTGATGAGGATGCTTCTATCAACGAAAGTACCGGTAAACCGCAAATGGT
TATGTATTATAATCAAACTAAAGGCGGAGTGGACACGCTAGACCAAATGTGTTCTGTGATGACCTGCAGT
AGGAAGACGAATAGGTGGCCTATGGCATTATTGTACGGAATGATAAACATTGCCTGCATAAATTCTTTTA
TTATATACAGCCATAATGTCAGTAGCAAGGGAGAAAAGGTTCAAAGTCGCAAAAAATTTATGAGAAACCT
TTACATGAGCCTGACGTCATCGTTTATGCGTAAGCGTTTAGAAGCTCCTACTTTGAAGAGATATTTGCGC
GATAATATCTCTAATATTTTGCCAAATGAAGTGCCTGGTACATCAGATGACAGTACTGAAGAGCCAGTAA
TGAAAAAACGTACTTACTGTACTTACTGCCCCTCTAAAATAAGGCGAAAGGCAAATGCATCGTGCAAAAA
ATGCAAAAAAGTTATTTGTCGAGAGCATAATATTGATATGTGCCAAAGTTGTTTCTGACTGACTAATAAG
TATAATTTGTTTCTATTATGTATAAGTTAAGCTAATTACTTATTTTATAATACAACATGACTGTTTTTAA
AGTACAAAATAAGTTTATTTTTGTAAAAGAGAGAATGTTTAAAAGTTTTGTTACTTTATAGAAGAAATTT
TGAGTTTTTGTTTTTTTTTAATAAATAAATAAACATAAATAAATTGTTTGTTGAATTTATTATTAGTATG
TAAGTGTAAATATAATAAAACTTAATATCTATTCAAATTAATAAATAAACCTCGATATACAGACCGATAA
AACACATGCGTCAATTTTACGCATGATTATCTTTAACGTACGTCACAATATGATTATCTTTCTAGGGTTA
AATAATAGTTTCTAATTTTTTTATTATTCAGCCTGCTGTCGTGAATACCGTATATCTCAACGCTGTCTGT
GAGATTGTCGTATTCTAGCCTTTTTAGTTTTTCGCTCATCGACTTGATATTGTCCGACACATTTTCGTCG
ATTTGCGTTTTGATCAAAGACTTGAGCAGAGACACGTTAATCAACTGTTCAAATTGATCCATATTAACGA
TATCAACCCGATGCGTATATGGTGCGTAAAATATATTTTTTAACCCTCTTATACTTTGCACTCTGCGTTA
ATACGCGTTCGTGTACAGACGTAATCATGTTTTCTTTTTTGGATAAAACTCCTACTGAGTTTGACCTCAT
ATTAGACCCTCACAAGTTGCAAAACGTGGCATTTTTTACCAATGAAGAATTTAAAGTTATTTTAAAAAAT
TTCATCACAGATTTAAAGAAGAACCAAAAATTAAATTATTTCAACAGTTTAATCGACCAGTTAATCAACG
TGTACACAGACGCGTCGGCAAAAAACACGCAGCCCGACGTGTTGGCTAAAATTATTAAATCAACTTGTGT
TATAGTCACGGATTTGCCGTCCAACGTGTTCCTCAAAAAGTTGAAGACCAACAAGTTTACGGACACTATT
AATTATTTGATTTTGCCCCACTTCATTTTGTGGGATCACAATTTTGTTATATTTTTAAACAAAGCTTGGC
ACTGGCCGTCGTTTTACAACGTCGTGACTGGGAAAACCCTGGCGTTACCCAACTTAATCGCCTTGCAGCA
CATCCCCCTTTCGCCAGCTGGCGTAATAGCGAAGAGGCCCGCACCGATCGCCCTTCCCAACAGTTGCGCA
GCCTGAATGGCGAATGGCGCCTGATGCGGTATTTTCTCCTTACGCATCTGTGCGGTATTTCACACCGCAT
ATGGTGCACTCTCAGTACAATCTGCTCTGATGCCGCATAGTTAAGCCAGCCCCGACACCCGCCAACACCC
GCTGACGCGCCCTGACGGGCTTGTCTGCTCCCGGCATCCGCTTACAGACAAGCTGTGACCGTCTCCGGGA
GCTGCATGTGTCAGAGGTTTTCACCGTCATCACCGAAACGCGCGAGACGAAAGGGCCTCGTGATACGCCT
ATTTTTATAGGTTAATGTCATGATAATAATGGTTTCTTAGACGTCAGGTGGCACTTTTCGGGGAAATGTG
CGCGGAACCCCTATTTGTTTATTTTTCTAAATACATTCAAATATGTATCCGCTCATGAGACAATAACCCT
GATAAATGCTTCAATAATATTGAAAAAGGAAGAGTATGAGTATTCAACATTTCCGTGTCGCCCTTATTCC
CTTTTTTGCGGCATTTTGCCTTCCTGTTTTTGCTCACCCAGAAACGCTGGTGAAAGTAAAAGATGCTGAA
GATCAGTTGGGTGCACGAGTGGGTTACATCGAACTGGATCTCAACAGCGGTAAGATCCTTGAGAGTTTTC
GCCCCGAAGAACGTTTTCCAATGATGAGCACTTTTAAAGTTCTGCTATGTGGCGCGGTATTATCCCGTAT
TGACGCCGGGCAAGAGCAACTCGGTCGCCGCATACACTATTCTCAGAATGACTTGGTTGAGTACTCACCA
GTCACAGAAAAGCATCTTACGGATGGCATGACAGTAAGAGAATTATGCAGTGCTGCCATAACCATGAGTG
ATAACACTGCGGCCAACTTACTTCTGACAACGATCGGAGGACCGAAGGAGCTAACCGCTTTTTTGCACAA
CATGGGGGATCATGTAACTCGCCTTGATCGTTGGGAACCGGAGCTGAATGAAGCCATACCAAACGACGAG
CGTGACACCACGATGCCTGTAGCAATGGCAACAACGTTGCGCAAACTATTAACTGGCGAACTACTTACTC
TAGCTTCCCGGCAACAATTAATAGACTGGATGGAGGCGGATAAAGTTGCAGGACCACTTCTGCGCTCGGC
CCTTCCGGCTGGCTGGTTTATTGCTGATAAATCTGGAGCCGGTGAGCGTGGGTCTCGCGGTATCATTGCA
GCACTGGGGCCAGATGGTAAGCCCTCCCGTATCGTAGTTATCTACACGACGGGGAGTCAGGCAACTATGG
ATGAACGAAATAGACAGATCGCTGAGATAGGTGCCTCACTGATTAAGCATTGGTAACTGTCAGACCAAGT
TTACTCATATATACTTTAGATTGATTTAAAACTTCATTTTTAATTTAAAAGGATCTAGGTGAAGATCCTT
TTTGATAATCTCATGACCAAAATCCCTTAACGTGAGTTTTCGTTCCACTGAGCGTCAGACCCCGTAGAAA
AGATCAAAGGATCTTCTTGAGATCCTTTTTTTCTGCGCGTAATCTGCTGCTTGCAAACAAAAAAACCACC
GCTACCAGCGGTGGTTTGTTTGCCGGATCAAGAGCTACCAACTCTTTTTCCGAAGGTAACTGGCTTCAGC
AGAGCGCAGATACCAAATACTGTTCTTCTAGTGTAGCCGTAGTTAGGCCACCACTTCAAGAACTCTGTAG
CACCGCCTACATACCTCGCTCTGCTAATCCTGTTACCAGTGGCTGCTGCCAGTGGCGATAAGTCGTGTCT
TACCGGGTTGGACTCAAGACGATAGTTACCGGATAAGGCGCAGCGGTCGGGCTGAACGGGGGGTTCGTGC
ACACAGCCCAGCTTGGAGCGAACGACCTACACCGAACTGAGATACCTACAGCGTGAGCTATGAGAAAGCG
CCACGCTTCCCGAAGGGAGAAAGGCGGACAGGTATCCGGTAAGCGGCAGGGTCGGAACAGGAGAGCGCAC
GAGGGAGCTTCCAGGGGGAAACGCCTGGTATCTTTATAGTCCTGTCGGGTTTCGCCACCTCTGACTTGAG
CGTCGATTTTTGTGATGCTCGTCAGGGGGGCGGAGCCTATGGAAAAACGCCAGCAACGCGGCCTTTTTAC
GGTTCCTGGCCTTTTGCTGGCCTTTTGCTCACATGTTCTTTCCTGCGTTATCCCCTGATTCTGTGGATAA
CCGTATTACCGCCTTTGAGTGAGCTGATACCGCTCGCCGCAGCCGAACGACCGAGCGCAGCGAGTCAGTG
AGCGAGGAAGCGGAAGAGCGCCCAATACGCAAACCGCCTCTCCCCGCGCGTTGGCCGATTCATTAATGCA
GCTGGCACGACAGGTTTCCCGACTGGAAAGCGGGCAGTGAGCGCAACGCAATTAATGTGAGTTAGCTCAC
TCATTAGGCACCCCAGGCTTTACACTTTATGCTTCCGGCTCGTATGTTGTGTGGAATTGTGAGCGGATAA
CAATTTCACACAGGAAACAGCTATGACATGATTACGAATTCGAGCTCGGTACCCGGGGATCCTCTAGAGT
CGACGCTCGCGCGACTTGGTTTGCCATTCTTTAGCGCGCGTCGCGTCACACAGCTTGGCCACAATGTGGT
TTTTGTCAAACGAAGATTCTATGACGTGTTTAAAGTTTAGGTCGAGTAAAGCGCAAATCTTTTTTAACCC
TAGAAAGATAGTCTGCGTAAAATTGACGCATGCATTCTTGAAATATTGCTCTCTCTTTCTAAATAGCGCG
AATCCGTCGCTGTGCATTTAGGACATCTCAGTCGCCGCTTGGAGCTCCCGTGAGGCGTGCTTGTCAATGC
GGTAAGTGTCACTGATTTTGAACTATAACGACCGCGTGAGTCAAAATGACGCATGATTATCTTTTACGTG
ACTTTTAAGATTTAACTCATACGATAATTATATTGTTATTTCATGTTCTACTTACGTGATAACTTATTAT
ATATATATTTTCTTGTTATAGATATCGTGACTAATATATAATAAAATGGGTAGTTCTTTAGACGATGAGC
ATATCCTCTCTGCTCTTCTGCAAAGCGATGACGAGCTTGTTGGTGAGGATTCTGACAGTGAAATATCAGA
TCACGTAAGTGAAGATGACGTCCAGAGCGATACAGAAGAAGCGTTTATAGATGAGGTACATGAAGTGCAG
CCAACGTCAAGCGGTAGTGAAATATTAGACGAACAAAATGTTATTGAACAACCAGGTTCTTCATTGGCTT
CTAACAGAATCTTGACCTTGCCACAGAGGACTATTAGAGGTAAGAATAAACATTGTTGGTCAACTTCAAA
GTCCACGAGGCGTAGCCGAGTCTCTGCACTGAACATTGTCAGATCTTGTACTTTTCTTTGTCCCAAATGA
CCCTTTTACATAATTTATTATTGTCGTCCGTATTTACATGATAAACAAGACTCTAGAACAACAACGATAA
GGATAATTCTTTGTAAACAAATTAATTCGTTTCAAAATTGAACAGACGAATTTGGCATTCCATGCAGGAA
TTAATGGGTGGTTTATTTGAAACGTTTGAAAAGCATAAATTGGGAAATAAATTAAAATTTGAAAAATAAA
AAAGGGCGTAATTCCAAAACAAAGAAAACAGCTGATCGATAAAGCTGACGACGTAGATAAAAATCAGCTG
ACATGTCACCAACAACTGCTGGCCAAAGTCCCTAAAATCTTGTTCAATCAAAAGCAATTTTCTTAATACC
TGAAACATTGTTTAGACCATGATTAACCGAATTGGCATTAAACTAACAGCGACTAACGTTTGTGCATAAA
TTTTTGATTAAAGAGGACGTTTTTTGGATAATTACTCGAAAATTCTAGAAAGTGTACTTTGGGTTCGAGA
TTAAAAAGGAGTGGGGGAAGCCGTCCGTATAAAAGCGGTTCCACAGCTGCATTCGCCATATTGTCTGAGT
AAAAGTGGTGAAATACAAAAGCGATTTAATTAAAATTGTGAATTTTCCTAGCCGTGAAGGTATGTATTTT
AATTTCATCATGAATTATTCGATTGCAAGAAGCGCAGAAAGTCGCAATTTTGTGAAATTTTTCGCATGAC
GCAATAACATTTGTTTGAAAAAACATCGCCCTAGTGACGTGTTTTTTTGTTTAAATTTTAACAAAATTAA
TTTTGTAAATTTGTCGATCTGTTCAAAACCAAACCACATAGTGAGTAATGTGTTTTTTCGGTTTATTCAG
TGCGTAATTCTTTGTTCAACGAAATCCAATATGGCGGCCTGGAAATTTGCTTTGTCACAAAAGTAATTTT
TTGTGTCGTTGCAGGGCCGGCCCTAAAGAAAAATGGCTGGTGGCAAAGCAGGGAAAGATTCGGGCAAAGC
TAAAGCCAAGGCGGTGTCGCGCTCGGCGCGTGCCGGACTCCAGTTCCCCGTGGGGAGGATCCACCGCCAC
TTGAAGAATCGCACTACGAGCCATGGACGCGTGGGGGCCACCGCGGCTGTGTATTCCGCCGCGATTTTGG
AGTATTTGACAGCTGAGGTCCTGGAGTTGGCCGGGAACGCCAGTAAGGACTTGAAGGTGAAGAGGATCAC
CCCCAGGCACTTGCAGCTGGCCATCAGAGGGGATGAGGAGCTGGACAGCCTGATCAAGGCCACTATCGCC
GGCGGAGGCGTCATTCCACACATCCACAAGAGTTTGATCGGGAAAAAGGGCCACTCACAGCCCGTCATGG
TGAGCAAGGGCGAGGAGCTGTTCACCGGGGTGGTGCCCATCCTGGTCGAGCTGGACGGCGACGTAAACGG
CCACAAGTTCAGCGTGTCCGGCGAGGGCGAGGGCGATGCCACCTACGGCAAGCTGACCCTGAAGTTCATC
TGCACCACCGGCAAGCTGCCCGTGCCCTGGCCCACCCTCGTGACCACCCTGACCTACGGCGTGCAGTGCT
TCAGCCGCTACCCCGACCACATGAAGCAGCACGACTTCTTCAAGTCCGCCATGCCCGAAGGCTACGTCCA
GGAGCGCACCATCTTCTTCAAGGACGACGGCAACTACAAGACCCGCGCCGAGGTGAAGTTCGAGGGCGAC
ACCCTGGTGAACCGCATCGAGCTGAAGGGCATCGACTTCAAGGAGGACGGCAACATCCTGGGGCACAAGC
TGGAGTACAACTACAACAGCCACAACGTCTATATCATGGCCGACAAGCAGAAGAACGGCATCAAGGTGAA
CTTCAAGATCCGCCACAACATCGAGGACGGCAGCGTGCAGCTCGCCGACCACTACCAGCAGAACACCCCC
ATCGGCGACGGCCCCGTGCTGCTGCCCGACAACCACTACCTGAGCACCCAGTCCGCCCTGAGCAAAGACC
CCAACGAGAAGCGCGATCACATGGTCCTGCTGGAGTTCGTGACCGCCGCCGGGATCACTCTCGGCATGGA
CGAGCTGTACAAGTAAGGCGCGCCGTACGCGTATCGATAAGCTTTAAGATACATTGATGAGTTTGGACAA
ACCACAACTAGAATGCAGTGAAAAAAATGCTTTATTTGTGAAATTTGTGATGCTATTGCTTTATTTGTAA
CCATTATAAGCTGCAATAAACAAGTTAACAACAACAATTGCATTCATTTTATGTTTCAGGTTCAGGGGGA
GGTGTGGGAGGTTTTTTAAAGCAAGTAAAACCTCTACAAATGTGGTATGGCTGATTATGATCTAGAGTCG
CGGCCGCCTTAACGAAATAATTAATTGTTTCCATTCGACACGTTATTGGTGCTATTCGCCGACCCCCAAT
TGCACAAATGACTTCTCATAGACGTAGACAAGGGGGGGATGTAGGACCGTGGTATCAAAAACGTCGATAA
ATTGAAAAGGTCCACGAAAACTTTATACCGATCGCTGAAAAACAAAATCAAACATTGCAAAAACCGTGTT
GAAATCAATTTCACCTTAACGTTGACCTTAAATACTGATACCCCGAAGAGCCCCCTGTTCCTAACTGCGA
AGAACCAATCATTCTTTGCACCATCAAAACATGATTATCTGAAATTATAAAATTTAAACAAAAACAATTG
ACGTACGGATTTACTAACACCGCCATTTCGTAATCAGCGAGTCTATGTCCATCAAAAGTGTTAGAATTTG
GTGGGGCTGACTGAACCTGGGTTCGTCCCTGTAAAAGGTGATCATGATAGCCCCTTGCAGGGCTTTGTGT
GAGAAGCGCCTCTCGCCGCGCGACATTAGAGCCTCATGGACCTCAACTTTAAAAATCGACTCGTAAACCT
CGCGTCTCTTCTCCAAATCGTTCAATTTGTAACGCTTTAAAGTCTCCGCCTCCTCTTTCTCCGCCAGTTC
TTTTTGCTCGGTTAAAAGCTTCTCGACCGCTTTTTGGTACTTCCCCCAGAAATTAAACCCCTCGAGCTCC
AGCCCCGGCGTTCGCTCCAGCCACCGCTGGACCAAATCGGTCAAAGACGGCTCTTTCTCCGACTTGGCGA
TTTGCTCGAGCGCTTTTTCGTCGTTTCCGAACACTTTCGAGTAATTCTGGTTGTATTTGACGCGGTTTTC
CTGGCGCACCCCGAGCTTATTTTCCAGGAGCCTGAACTGCAGGCTCTGGAACCCGGAAGCGGGCCGCAGA
TAACACCGGAAGTCCATGAAATCGAGCGGTGTCATCGTTTCCAGAATCATTACTTGGTCCACCAAAACCT
ACAATTGCGACAGTTTTATCTCGTGACCGCAATTTGTTGCGAAATTGTGAACCTTGAGGATCAAAACAAC
ACGATTGAGGCGTTTGAGGATTTCCAAAGTTTGCGACTCTTCTAAAACGTCGCTGAAAATGTTGCGGATC
GAGTCCAGCTCGTAGATTATTTGTTTGAACCATAACTCATACGCTGGAATTACTTGTTATAGTTAATTAC
GGTTAAGTGGGTTTTTTACCTTGATGGGTCACAATAAATAAGTGCTCGTCGTGCACGGGTTGGTTATTTT
GCTCGCTGAGTAGTCTTTGGGCTTCTAAAATCTTGTCCAACATCAAGTATTCACCGTAAAGCATCCCACA
TTCTTCGCTCAGTTGGTCGCCTTCTTGGGCTTCACTTAATTTACGATTAATTGTAAATGGAATAATTAAA
TTAAATCATACTTACGAGGGTCTCAGTGGGCAACTCATTACGACCGCGGTACCGTCGACTCTAGCGGTAC
CCCGATTGTTTAGCTTGTTCAGCTGCGCTTGTTTATTTGCTTAGCTTTCGCTTAGCGACGTGTTCACTTT
GCTTGTTTGAATTGAATTGTCGCTCCGTAGACGAAGCGCCTCTATTTATACTCCGGCGGTCGAGGGTTCG
AAATCGATAAGCTTGGATCCTAATTGAATTAGCTCTAATTGAATTAGTCTCTAATTGAATTAGATCCCCG
GGCGAGCTCGAATTAAC
Features (pLannotate 1.2.2; 24 found; start..end, strand, type, name):
   1049..1252    -  CDS            FP (fragment): FP25_NPVAC - Experimental evidence at protein level: Swiss-Prot protein existence level 1. From Autographa californica nuclear polyhedrosis virus (AcMNPV).
   1279..1746    +  CDS            LEF-9 (fragment): LEF9_NPVAC - Experimental evidence at protein level: Swiss-Prot protein existence level 1. Component of the viral DNA-dependent RNA polymerase which is composed of four equimolar subunits of LEF-4, LEF-8, LEF-9, and p47. Plays an essential role in late and very late gene expression. From Autographa californica nuclear polyhedrosis virus (AcMNPV).
   1750..1904    +  CDS            lacZα (fragment): LacZα fragment of β-galactosidase; lacZ fragment
   1910..2009    -  misc_feature   bom (fragment): basis of mobility region from pBR322
   2111..2146    -  CDS            rop (fragment): Rop protein, which maintains plasmids at low copy number; rop
   2241..2345    +  promoter       AmpR promoter: bla
   2346..3206    +  CDS            AmpR: β-lactamase; bla; confers resistance to ampicillin, carbenicillin, and related antibiotics
   3377..3965    +  rep_origin     ori: high-copy-number ColE1/pMB1/pBR322/pUC origin of replication
   4148..4240    +  CDS            lacI (fragment): lac repressor; lacI; The lac repressor binds to the lac operator to inhibit transcription in E. coli. This inhibition can be relieved by adding lactose or isopropyl-β-D-thiogalactopyranoside (IPTG).
   4253..4274    +  protein_bind   CAP binding site: CAP binding activates transcription in the presence of cAMP. E. coli catabolite activator protein
   4289..4319    +  promoter       lac promoter: promoter for the E. coli lac operon
   4327..4343    +  protein_bind   lac operator: The lac repressor binds to the lac operator to inhibit transcription in E. coli. This inhibition can be relieved by adding lactose or isopropyl-β-D-thiogalactopyranoside (IPTG). lac repressor encoded by lacI
   4376..4414    +  misc_feature   MCS (fragment): pUC18/19 multiple cloning site
   4407..4547    -  CDS            FP (fragment): FP25_NPVAC - Experimental evidence at protein level: Swiss-Prot protein existence level 1. From Autographa californica nuclear polyhedrosis virus (AcMNPV).
   6193..6576    +  CDS            H2AZ1: H2AZ_BOVIN - Also known as H2AZ. Experimental evidence at protein level: Swiss-Prot protein existence level 1. Variant histone H2A which replaces conventional H2A in a subset of nucleosomes. Nucleosomes wrap and compact DNA into chromatin, limiting DNA accessibility to the cellular machineries which require DNA as a template. Histones thereby play a central role in transcription regulation, DNA repair, DNA replication and chromosomal stability. DNA accessibility is regulated via a complex set of post- translational modifications of histones, also called histone code, and nucleosome remodeling.
   6577..7296    +  CDS            EGFP: the original enhanced GFP (Yang et al., 1996) mammalian codon-optimized
   7325..7446    -  polyA_signal   SV40 poly(A) signal: SV40 polyadenylation signal
   7469..7552    -  CDS            large T antigen (fragment): large T antigen from SV40 (simian virus 40)
   7584..7736    -  CDS            T23O_TRICA (fragment): Experimental evidence at transcript level: Swiss-Prot protein existence level 2. Heme-dependent dioxygenase that catalyzes the oxidative cleavage of the L-tryptophan (L-Trp) pyrrole ring and converts L- tryptophan to N-formyl-L-kynurenine. Catalyzes the oxidative cleavage of the indole moiety (By similarity). Required for normal eye pigmentation. From Tribolium castaneum (Red flour beetle).
   7790..7876    -  CDS            tdo-2 (fragment): T23O_CAEEL - Experimental evidence at protein level: Swiss-Prot protein existence level 1. Heme-dependent dioxygenase that catalyzes the oxidative cleavage of the L-tryptophan (L-Trp) pyrrole ring and converts L- tryptophan to N-formyl-L-kynurenine (PubMed:27995966). Catalyzes the oxidative cleavage of the indole moiety (PubMed:27995966). Involved in regulation of protein homeostasis, longevity and reproducive life span (PubMed:22927396, PubMed:27995966). Specifically regulates proteotoxicity due to age-related aggregation of proteins like alpha- synuclein, via its effects on tryptophan metabo
   7930..8724    -  CDS            v (fragment): T23O_DROME - Experimental evidence at protein level: Swiss-Prot protein existence level 1. Heme-dependent dioxygenase that catalyzes the oxidative cleavage of the L-tryptophan (L-Trp) pyrrole ring and converts L- tryptophan to N-formyl-L-kynurenine. Catalyzes the oxidative cleavage of the indole moiety (PubMed:23333332). Required during larval growth to control the level of potentially harmful free tryptophan in the hemolymph. In the adult the same reaction is the first step in the ommochrome biosynthetic pathway (PubMed:2108317). From Drosophila melanogaster (Fruit fly).
   8771..8998    -  CDS            T23O_TRICA (fragment): Experimental evidence at transcript level: Swiss-Prot protein existence level 2. Heme-dependent dioxygenase that catalyzes the oxidative cleavage of the L-tryptophan (L-Trp) pyrrole ring and converts L- tryptophan to N-formyl-L-kynurenine. Catalyzes the oxidative cleavage of the indole moiety (By similarity). Required for normal eye pigmentation. From Tribolium castaneum (Red flour beetle).
   9004..9020    -  misc_feature   MCS (fragment): multiple cloning site
   9034..9156    -  promoter       hsp70 promoter (fragment): Drosophila melanogaster hsp70Bb promoter
