[The description below was written by a language model from this plasmid's Addgene catalogue record and pLannotate feature annotations shown in this document.]
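Description:
pBac[3xP3-gTc'v;Tc'puP-Tc'H2Av_EGFP] is a piggyBac-based germline transformation plasmid for insect expression, built for the red flour beetle Tribolium castaneum. It is propagated in E. coli as a high-copy plasmid with a ColE1/pUC-type origin and an ampicillin resistance gene (bla) under its own promoter. The remnants of lacZα, lac promoter/operator, bom and rop come from the pUC/pBR322-derived cloning backbone. The short FP25 and LEF-9 fragments from AcMNPV are most likely baculovirus sequence carried along with the original piggyBac element. The annotation does not call out the piggyBac terminal repeats themselves, and no transposase gene is annotated, so integration would presumably depend on a separately supplied transposase source.

The payload consists of two cassettes. The reporter is a fusion of a histone H2A variant (Tribolium H2Av according to the name, matched by homology to H2AZ) placed directly upstream of EGFP, giving chromatin-bound and therefore nuclear fluorescence. According to the record it is driven by a Tribolium-specific polyubiquitin promoter for ubiquitous expression; that promoter is not annotated, but likely lies in the unannotated stretch preceding the histone coding sequence. On the opposite strand is the transformation marker. It is a genomic copy of the Tribolium vermilion gene (tryptophan 2,3-dioxygenase), seen as several exon-like fragments matching beetle, fly and worm orthologues. An hsp70 core promoter fragment lies upstream, consistent with the eye-specific 3xP3 artificial promoter named in the title. An SV40 polyadenylation signal lies between the two cassettes, on the same strand as the marker. Because vermilion is needed for eye pigmentation, the marker produces the "black eye" phenotype noted in the record, presumably by rescuing pigmentation in a white-eyed vermilion mutant strain. The construct is suited to generating transgenic beetle lines with labelled nuclei, for example for imaging.
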