Addgene plasmid #86455: pBac[3xP3-gTc'v;Tc'puP-Tc'H2Av_EGFP]
Purpose: Nuclear reporter (histone-tagged EGFP) construct with Tribolium specific polyubiquitin promoter (driving ubiquitous expression); (Transformation plasmid; Black eye marker)
Depositing lab: Gregor Bucher. Depositing organization: Georg-August-Universitaet Goettingen.
Backbone
  Vector backbone: pBac
  Backbone size w/o insert (bp): 5500
  Vector type: Insect Expression
Growth in bacteria
  Bacterial resistance: Ampicillin, 100 μg/mL
  Growth temperature: 37°C
  Growth strain: DH5alpha
  Copy number: High Copy
Gene/Insert
  Gene/Insert name: 3xP3-gTc'v;Tc'puP-Tc'H2Av_EGFP
  Cloning method: Restriction Enzyme; 5′ cloning site unknown (unknown if destroyed); 3′ cloning site unknown (unknown if destroyed)
Terms and licenses: Academic/Nonprofit Terms; Industry Terms: Not Available to Industry
How to cite: pBac[3xP3-gTc'v;Tc'puP-Tc'H2Av_EGFP] was a gift from Gregor Bucher (Addgene plasmid # 86455 ; http://n2t.net/addgene:86455 ; RRID:Addgene_86455)
